>Addgene plasmid #173483 | spNW15 | addgene full sequence | sequence record 340789 | Addgene NGS Result
ATTGGGCGCCAGGGTGGTTTTTCTTTTCACCAGTGAGACGGGCAACAGCTGATTGCCCTTCACCGCCTGG
CCCTGAGAGAGTTGCAGCAAGCGGTCCACGCTGGTTTGCCCCAGCAGGCGAAAATCCTGTTTGATGGTGG
TTAACGGCGGGATATAACATGAGCTGTCTTCGGTATCGTCGTATCCCACTACCGAGATATCCGCACCAAC
GCGCAGCCCGGACTCGGTAATGGCGCGCATTGCGCCCAGCGCCATCTGATCGTTGGCAACCAGCATCGCA
GTGGGAACGATGCCCTCATTCAGCATTTGCATGGTTTGTTGAAAACCGGACATGGCACTCCAGTCGCCTT
CCCGTTCCGCTATCGGCTGAATTTGATTGCGAGTGAGATATTTATGCCAGCCAGCCAGACGCAGACGCGC
CGAGACAGAACTTAATGGGCCCGCTAACAGCGCGATTTGCTGGTGACCCAATGCGACCAGATGCTCCACG
CCCAGTCGCGTACCGTCTTCATGGGAGAAAATAATACTGTTGATGGGTGTCTGGTCAGAGACATCAAGAA
ATAACGCCGGAACATTAGTGCAGGCAGCTTCCACAGCAATGGCATCCTGGTCATCCAGCGGATAGTTAAT
GATCAGCCCACTGACGCGTTGCGCGAGAAGATTGTGCACCGCCGCTTTACAGGCTTCGACGCCGCTTCGT
TCTACCATCGACACCACCACGCTGGCACCCAGTTGATCGGCGCGAGATTTAATCGCCGCGACAATTTGCG
ACGGCGCGTGCAGGGCCAGACTGGAGGTGGCAACGCCAATCAGCAACGACTGTTTGCCCGCCAGTTGTTG
TGCCACGCGGTTGGGAATGTAATTCAGCTCCGCCATCGCCGCTTCCACTTTTTCCCGCGTTTTCGCAGAA
ACGTGGCTGGCCTGGTTCACCACGCGGGAAACGGTCTGATAAGAGACACCGGCATACTCTGCGACATCGT
ATAACGTTACTGGTTTCACATTCACCACCCTGAATTGACTCTCTTCCGGGCGCTATCATGCCATACCGCG
AAAGGTTTTGCGCCATTCGATGGTGTCCGGGATCTCGACGCTCTCCCTTATGCGACTCCTGCATTAGGAA
GCAGCCCAGTAGTAGGTTGAGGCCGTTGAGCACCGCCGCCGCAAGGAATGGTGCATGCAAGGAGATGGCG
CCCAACAGTCCCCCGGCCACGGGGCCTGCCACCATACCCACGCCGAAACAAGCGCTCATGAGCCCGAAGT
GGCGAGCCCGATCTTCCCCATCGGTGATGTCGGCGATATAGGCGCCAGCAACCGCACCTGTGGCGCCGGT
GATGCCGGCCACGATGCGTCCGGCGTAGAGGATCGAGATCTCGATCCCGCGAAATTAATACGACTCACTA
TAGGGGAATTGTGAGCGGATAACAATTCCCCTCTAGAAATAATTTTGTTTAACTTTAAGAAGGAGATATA
CCATGGGCAGCAGCCATCATCATCATCATCACAGCAGCGGCCTGGTGCCGCGCGGCAGCCATATGGCTAG
CATGACTGGTGGACAGCAAATGGGTCGCGGATCCGGCGCCATGGTAACCACCTTATCAGGTTTATCAGGT
GAGCAAGGTCCGTCCGGTGATATGACAACTGAAGAAGATAGTGCTACCCATATTAAATTCTCAAAACGTG
ATGAGGACGGCCGTGAGTTAGCTGGTGCAACTATGGAGTTGCGTGATTCATCTGGTAAAACTATTAGTAC
ATGGATTTCAGATGGACATGTGAAGGATTTCTACCTGTATCCAGGAAAATATACATTTGTCGAAACCGCA
GCACCAGACGGTTATGAGGTAGCAACTGCTATTACCTTTACAGTTAATGAGCAAGGTCAGGTTACTGTAA
ATGGCGAAGCAACTAAAGGTGACGCTCATACTAGTACCTTCTCCAAACTGCGCGAACAGCTGGGTCCGGT
TACCCAGGAATTCTGGGACAACCTGGAAAAGGAGACGGAAGGCCTGCGTCAAGAAATGAGCAAAGATCTG
GAAGAAGTTAAAGCGAAAGTCCAGCCGTACCTGGATGACTTTCAGAAAAAATGGCAAGAAGAAATGGAGT
TATACCGCCAGAAAGTTGAACCGCTGCGTGCAGAACTGCAGGAAGGCGCTCGTCAGAAACTGCACGAGTT
ACAAGAAAAACTGAGTCCGCTGGGAGAGGAAATGCGCGACCGTGCCCGTGCACATGTTGATGCACTGCGT
ACGCATCTGGCACCGTATTCCGACGAACTGCGTCAACGCCTGGCCGCCCGCCTGGAAGCGTTAAAGGAAA
ATGGCGGTGCCCGTCTGGCCGAATATCACGCGAAAGCCACGGAACATCTGAGCACGCTGTCTGAAAAAGC
CAAGCCTGCCCTGGAAGATCTGCGCCAGGGGCTGCTGCCGGTTCTGGAAAGCTTTAAAGTCAGTTTCCTG
TCCGCGCTGGAAGAATATACCAAAAAACTGAATACCCAGCTGCCGGGTACCGGTGCAGCTGCCCTGGAAG
TGCCTACTATCGTGATGGTGGACGCCTACAAGCGTTACAAGTAAGCGGCCGCACTCGAGCACCACCACCA
CCACCACTGAGATCCGGCTGCTAACAAAGCCCGAAAGGAAGCTGAGTTGGCTGCTGCCACCGCTGAGCAA
TAACTAGCATAACCCCTTGGGGCCTCTAAACGGGTCTTGAGGGGTTTTTTGCTGAAAGGAGGAACTATAT
CCGGATTGGCGAATGGG
[124 nt withheld, positions 2748-2871]
C
[91 nt withheld, positions 2873-2963]
A
[49 nt withheld, positions 2965-3013]
CCTTTGACGTTGGAGTCCACGTTCTTT
[37 nt withheld, positions 3041-3077]
ACCCTATCTCGGTCTATTCTTTTGATTTATAAGGGATTTTGCCGATTTCGGCCTATTGGTTAAAAAATGA
GCTGATTTAACAAAAATTTAACGCGAATTTTAACAAAATATTAACGCTTACAATTTAGGTGGCACTTTTC
GGGGAAATGTGCGCGGAACCCCTATTTGTTTATTTTTCTAAATACATTCAAATATGTATCCGCTCATGAA
TTAATTCTTAGAAAAACTCATCGAGCATCAAATGAAACTGCAATTTATTCATATCAGGATTATCAATACC
ATATTTTTGAAAAAGCCGTTTCTGTAATGAAGGAGAAAACTCACCGAGGCAGTTCCATAGGATGGCAAGA
TCCTGGTATCGGTCTGCGATTCCGACTCGTCCAACATCAATACAACCTATTAATTTCCCCTCGTCAAAAA
TAAGGTTATCAAGTGAGAAATCACCATGAGTGACGACTGAATCCGGTGAGAATGGCAAAAGTTTATGCAT
TTCTTTCCAGACTTGTTCAACAGGCCAGCCATTACGCTCGTCATCAAAATCACTCGCATCAACCAAACCG
TTATTCATTCGTGATTGCGCCTGAGCGAGACGAAATACGCGATCGCTGTTAAAAGGACAATTACAAACAG
GAATCGAATGCAACCGGCGCAGGAACACTGCCAGCGCATCAACAATATTTTCACCTGAATCAGGATATTC
TTCTAATACCTGGAATGCTGTTTTCCCGGGGATCGCAGTGGTGAGTAACCATGCATCATCAGGAGTACGG
ATAAAATGCTTGATGGTCGGAAGAGGCATAAATTCCGTCAGCCAGTTTAGTCTGACCATCTCATCTGTAA
CATCATTGGCAACGCTACCTTTGCCATGTTTCAGAAACAACTCTGGCGCATCGGGCTTCCCATACAATCG
ATAGATTGTCGCACCTGATTGCCCGACATTATCGCGAGCCCATTTATACCCATATAAATCAGCATCCATG
TTGGAATTTAATCGCGGCCTAGAGCAAGACGTTTCCCGTTGAATATGGCTCATAACACCCCTTGTATTAC
TGTTTATGTAAGCAGACAGTTTTATTGTTCATGACCAAAATCCCTTAACGTGAGTTTTCGTTCCACTGAG
CGTCAGACCCCGTAGAAAAGATCAAAGGATCTTCTTGAGATCCTTTTTTTCTGCGCGTAATCTGCTGCTT
GCAAACAAAAAAACCACCGCTACCAGCGGTGGTTTGTTTGCCGGATCAAGAGCTACCAACTCTTTTTCCG
AAGGTAACTGGCTTCAGCAGAGCGCAGATACCAAATACTGTCCTTCTAGTGTAGCCGTAGTTAGGCCACC
ACTTCAAGAACTCTGTAGCACCGCCTACATACCTCGCTCTGCTAATCCTGTTACCAGTGGCTGCTGCCAG
TGGCGATAAGTCGTGTCTTACCGGGTTGGACTCAAGACGATAGTTACCGGATAAGGCGCAGCGGTCGGGC
TGAACGGGGGGTTCGTGCACACAGCCCAGCTTGGAGCGAACGACCTACACCGAACTGAGATACCTACAGC
GTGAGCTATGAGAAAGCGCCACGCTTCCCGAAGGGAGAAAGGCGGACAGGTATCCGGTAAGCGGCAGGGT
CGGAACAGGAGAGCGCACGAGGGAGCTTCCAGGGGGAAACGCCTGGTATCTTTATAGTCCTGTCGGGTTT
CGCCACCTCTGACTTGAGCGTCGATTTTTGTGATGCTCGTCAGGGGGGCGGAGCCTATGGAAAAACGCCA
GCAACGCGGCCTTTTTACGGTTCCTGGCCTTTTGCTGGCCTTTTGCTCACATGTTCTTTCCTGCGTTATC
CCCTGATTCTGTGGATAACCGTATTACCGCCTTTGAGTGAGCTGATACCGCTCGCCGCAGCCGAACGACC
GAGCGCAGCGAGTCAGTGAGCGAGGAAGCGGAAGAGCGCCTGATGCGGTATTTTCTCCTTACGCATCTGT
GCGGTATTTCACACCGCAATGGTGCACTCTCAGTACAATCTGCTCTGATGCCGCATAGTTAAGCCAGTAT
ACACTCCGCTATCGCTACGTGACTGGGTCATGGCTGCGCCCCGACACCCGCCAACACCCGCTGACGCGCC
CTGACGGGCTTGTCTGCTCCCGGCATCCGCTTACAGACAAGCTGTGACCGTCTCCGGGAGCTGCATGTGT
CAGAGGTTTTCACCGTCATCACCGAAACGCGCGAGGCAGCTGCGGTAAAGCTCATCAGCGTGGTCGTGAA
GCGATTCACAGATGTCTGCCTGTTCATCCGCGTCCAGCTCGTTGAGTTTCTCCAGAAGCGTTAATGTCTG
GCTTCTGATAAAGCGGGCCATGTTAAGGGCGGTTTTTTCCTGTTTGGTCACTGATGCCTCCGTGTAAGGG
GGATTTCTGTTCATGGGGGTAATGATACCGATGAAACGAGAGAGGATGCTCACGATACGGGTTACTGATG
ATGAACATGCCCGGTTACTGGAACGTTGTGAGGGTAAACAACTGGCGGTATGGATGCGGCGGGACCAGAG
AAAAATCACTCAGGGTCAATGCCAGCGCTTCGTTAATACAGATGTAGGTGTTCCACAGGGTAGCCAGCAG
CATCCTGCGATGCAGATCCGGAACATAATGGTGCAGGGCGCTGACTTCCGCGTTTCCAGACTTTACGAAA
CACGGAAACCGAAGACCATTCATGTTGTTGCTCAGGTCGCAGACGTTTTGCAGCAGCAGTCGCTTCACGT
TCGCTCGCGTATCGGTGATTCATTCTGCTAACCAGTAAGGCAACCCCGCCAGCCTAGCCGGGTCCTCAAC
GACAGGAGCACGATCATGCGCACCCGTGGGGCCGCCATGCCGGCGATAATGGCCTGCTTCTCGCCGAAAC
GTTTGGTGGCGGGACCAGTGACGAAGGCTTGAGCGAGGGCGTGCAAGATTCCGAATACCGCAAGCGACAG
GCCGATCATCGTCGCGCTCCAGCGAAAGCGGTCCTCGCCGAAAATGACCCAGAGCGCTGCCGGCACCTGT
CCTACGAGTTGCATGATAAAGAAGACAGTCATAAGTGCGGCGACGATAGTCATGCCCCGCGCCCACCGGA
AGGAGCTGACTGGGTTGAAGGCTCTCAAGGGCATCGGTCGAGATCCCGGTGCCTAATGAGTGAGCTAACT
TACATTAATTGCGTTGCGCTCACTGCCCGCTTTCCAGTCGGGAAACCTGTCGTGCCAGCTGCATTAATGA
ATCGGCCAACGCGCGGGGAGAGGCGGTTTGCGT
Features (pLannotate 1.2.2; 22 found; start..end, strand, type, name):
   1000..1077    -  promoter       lacI promoter: lacI
   1085..1364    -  CDS            TcR (fragment): tetracycline efflux protein; tet; confers resistance to tetracycline
   1386..1404    +  promoter       T7 promoter: promoter for bacteriophage T7 RNA polymerase
   1405..1429    +  protein_bind   lac operator: The lac repressor binds to the lac operator to inhibit transcription in E. coli. This inhibition can be relieved by adding lactose or isopropyl-β-D-thiogalactopyranoside (IPTG). lac repressor encoded by lacI
   1444..1466    +  RBS            RBS: efficient ribosome binding site from bacteriophage T7 gene 10 (Olins and Rangwala, 1989)
   1485..1501    +  CDS            capTEV™ (fragment): composite tag for in vivo biotinylation, TEV protease cleavage, and 6xHis tagging
   1512..1529    +  CDS            thrombin site: thrombin recognition and cleavage site
   1533..1565    +  CDS            T7 tag (gene 10 leader): leader peptide from bacteriophage T7 gene 10 promotes efficient translation in E. coli
   1911..2489    +  CDS            APOA1 (fragment): APOA1_GORGO - Experimental evidence at protein level: Swiss-Prot protein existence level 1. Participates in the reverse transport of cholesterol from tissues to the liver for excretion by promoting cholesterol efflux from tissues and by acting as a cofactor for the lecithin cholesterol acyltransferase (LCAT). As part of the SPAP complex, activates spermatozoa motility (By similarity). From Gorilla gorilla gorilla (Western lowland gorilla).
   2580..2597    +  CDS            9xHis (fragment): 9xHis affinity tag
   2607..2656    +  CDS            SET1 (fragment): solubility-enhancement tag derived from T7 phage gene 10B
   2664..2711    +  terminator     T7 terminator: transcription terminator for bacteriophage T7 RNA polymerase
   2748..3176    +  rep_origin     f1 ori (sequence partly withheld): f1 bacteriophage origin of replication; arrow indicates direction of (+) strand synthesis
   3229..3286    +  promoter       AmpR promoter (fragment): bla
   3295..4110    -  CDS            KanR: aminoglycoside phosphotransferase; aph(3')-Ia; confers resistance to kanamycin in bacteria or G418 (Geneticin®) in eukaryotes
   4232..4820    +  rep_origin     ori: high-copy-number ColE1/pMB1/pBR322/pUC origin of replication
   5006..5145    -  misc_feature   bom: basis of mobility region from pBR322
   5247..5438    -  CDS            rop: Rop protein, which maintains plasmids at low copy number; rop
   5455..5835    +  CDS            YPB1_ECOLX: Protein predicted: Swiss-Prot protein existence level 4. From Escherichia coli.
   5907..6198    -  CDS            TcR (fragment): tetracycline efflux protein; tet; confers resistance to tetracycline
   6213..6234    -  protein_bind   CAP binding site: CAP binding activates transcription in the presence of cAMP. E. coli catabolite activator protein
   6247..999     -  CDS            lacI (across the origin): lac repressor; lacI; The lac repressor binds to the lac operator to inhibit transcription in E. coli. This inhibition can be relieved by adding lactose or isopropyl-β-D-thiogalactopyranoside (IPTG).
