[The description below was written by a language model from this plasmid's Addgene catalogue record and pLannotate feature annotations shown in this document.]
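Description:
spNW15 is a bacterial expression plasmid built on the pET28a backbone, intended for producing the synthetic spNW15 protein in E. coli BL21-type strains. The sequenced record is 6,330 nt. It is maintained through a ColE1/pMB1-type origin accompanied by the bom region and the rop gene, and is selected with kanamycin via an aminoglycoside phosphotransferase (KanR) cassette. The catalogue lists it as high copy, although rop normally restrains copy number. An f1 origin is also present, along with small tetracycline-resistance gene fragments that are backbone remnants rather than functional markers.

Expression is driven by a T7 promoter followed by a lac operator and the T7 gene 10 ribosome binding site, with the plasmid-borne lacI gene supplying repressor, so transcription depends on a host providing T7 RNA polymerase and is induced with IPTG. It ends at the T7 terminator. The open reading frame begins with the backbone's N-terminal His tag, thrombin cleavage site and T7 tag leader. The annotated core of the insert is a large fragment matching apolipoprotein A-I, the scaffold protein family used to wrap lipid nanodiscs. A second His-tag match lies downstream of it, though the table does not show whether this is translated.

The stretches flanking the ApoA-I segment are unannotated. The associated publication concerns one-step assembly of circularized nanodiscs using SpyCatcher-SpyTag, so these regions plausibly encode those elements, but the feature table does not confirm it. The recorded insert size is not meaningful (a negative value). The protein is presumably purified through its His tag and used as a membrane scaffold protein for nanodisc assembly.
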