Addgene plasmid #173483: spNW15
Purpose: Expresses spNW15 in Bl21
Depositing lab: Huan Bao. Depositing organization: UF Scripps Biomedical Research. Publication: One-step construction of circularized nanodiscs using SpyCatcher-SpyTag. Zhang S, Ren Q, Novick SJ, Strutzenberg TS, Griffin PR, Bao H. Nat Commun. 2021 Sep 14;12(1):5451. doi: 10.1038/s41467-021-25737-7. PubMed 34521837.
Backbone
  Vector backbone: pet28a
  Vector type: Bacterial Expression
Growth in bacteria
  Bacterial resistance: Kanamycin, 50 μg/mL
  Growth temperature: 37°C
  Growth strain: DH5alpha
  Copy number: High Copy
Gene/Insert
  Gene/Insert name: spNW15
  Species: Synthetic
  Insert size (bp): -5
  Tag / fusion protein: Histag (N terminal on backbone)
Terms and licenses: Academic/Nonprofit Terms; Industry Terms: Not Available to Industry
How to cite: spNW15 was a gift from Huan Bao (Addgene plasmid # 173483 ; http://n2t.net/addgene:173483 ; RRID:Addgene_173483)
